>Addgene plasmid #59952 | pTHSSd_14 | depositor full sequence | sequence record 95189 | Full Sequence
ATGAACACGATTAACATCGCTAAGAACGACTTCTCTGACATCGAACTGGCTGCTATCCCGTTCAACACTC
TGGCTGACCATTACGGTGAGCGTTTAGCTCGCGAACAGTTGGCCCTTGAGCATGAGTCTTACGAGATGGG
TGAAGCACGCTTCCGCAAGATGTTTGAGCGTCAACTTAAAGCTGGTGAGGTTGCGGATAACTAATAAAGA
GGAGAAATACTAGATGAATAACGCTGCCGCCAAGCCTCTCATCACTACCCTACTCCCTAAGATGATTGCA
CGCATCAACGACTGGTTTGAGGAAGTGAAAGCTAAGCGCGGCAAGCGCCCGACAGCCTTCCAGTTCCTGC
AAGAAATCAAGCCGGAAGCCGTAGCGTACATCACCATTAAGACCACTCTGGCTTGCCTAACCAGTGCTGA
CAATACAACCGTTCAGGCTGTAGCAAGCGCAATCGGTCGGGCCATTGAGGACGAGGCTCGCTTCGGTCGT
ATCCGTGACCTTGAAGCTAAGCACTTCAAGAAAAACGTTGAGGAACAACTCAACAAGCGCGTAGGGCACG
TCTACAAGAAAGCATTTATGCAAGTTGTCGAGGCTGACATGCTCTCTAAGGGTCTACTCGGTGGCGAGGC
GTGGTCTTCGTGGCATAAGGAAGACTCTATTCATGTAGGAGTACGCTGCATCGAGATGCTCATTGAGTCA
ACCGGAATGGTTAGCTTACACCGCCAAAATGCTGGCGTAGTAGGTCAAGACTCTGAGACTATCGAACTCG
CACCTGAATACGCTGAGGCTATCGCAACCCGTGCAGGTGCGCTGGCTGGCATCTCTCCGATGTTCCAACC
TTGCGTAGTTCCTCCTAAGCCGTGGACTGGCATTACTGGTGGTGGCTATTGGGCTAACGGTCGTCGTCCT
CTGGCGCTGGTGCGTACTCACAGTAAGAAAGCACTGATGCGCTACGAAGACGTTTACATGCCTGAGGTGT
ACAAAGCGATTAACATTGCGCAAAACACCGCATGGAAAATCAACAAGAAAGTCCTAGCGGTCGCCAACGT
AATCACCAAGTGGAAGCATTGTCCGGTCGAGGACATCCCTGCGATTGAGCGTGAAGAACTCCCGATGAAA
CCGGAAGACATCGACATGAATCCTGAGGCTCTCACCGCGTGGAAACGTGCTGCCGCTGCTGTGTACCGCA
AGGACAAGGCTCGCAAGTCTCGCCGTATCAGCCTTGAGTTCATGCTTGAGCAAGCCAATAAGTTTGCTAA
CCATAAGGCCATCTGGTTCCCTTACAACATGGACTGGCGCGGTCGTGTTTACGCTGTGTCAATGTTCAAC
CCGCAAGGTAACGATATGACCAAAGGACTGCTTACGCTGGCGAAAGGTAAACCAATCGGTAAGGAAGGTT
ACTACTGGCTGAAAATCCACGGTGCAAACTGTGCGGGTGTCGACAAGGTTCCGTTCCCTGAGCGCATCAA
GTTCATTGAGGAAAACCACGAGAACATCATGGCTTGCGCTAAGTCTCCACTGGAGAACACTTGGTGGGCT
GAGCAAGATTCTCCGTTCTGCTTCCTTGCGTTCTGCTTTGAGTACGCTGGGGTACAGCACCACGGCCTGA
GCTATAACTGCTCCCTTCCGCTGGCGTTTGACGGGTCTTGCTCTGGCATCCAGCACTTCTCCGCGATGCT
CCGAGATGAGGTAGGTGGTCGCGCGGTTAACTTGCTTCCTAGTGAAACCGTTCAGGACATCTACGGGATT
GTTGCTAAGAAAGTCAACGAGATTCTACAAGCAGACGCAATCAATGGGACCGATAACGAAGTAGTTACCG
TGACCGATGAGAACGGAGGTTCAGGTGGTGGATCCAACGAAAAAGAAGAACTGAAATCCAAAAAAGCGGA
ACTGCGCAACCGTATCGAACAGCTGAAACAGAAACGTGAACAACTGAAGCAGAAAATCGCGAACCTGCGT
AAAGAAATCGAAGCTTACAAATAATAAAGAGGAGAAATACTAGATGAGCATCGCGGCGACCCTGGAGAAC
GATCTGGCGCGTCTGGAAAACGAAAACGCTCGTCTCGAAAAAGACATCGCGAACCTGGAACGTGACCTGG
CGAAACTGGAGCGTGAAGAAGCGTACTTCGGAGGTTCAGGTGGTAAGAACACTGGTGAAATCTCTGAGAA
AGTCAAGCTGGGCACTAAGGCACTGGCTGGTCAATGGCTGGCTTACGGTGTTACTCGCAGTGTGACTAAG
AGTTCAGTCATGACGCTGGCTTACGGGTCCAAAGAGTTCGGCTTCCGTCAACAAGTGCTGGAAGATACCA
TTCAGCCAGCTATTGATTCCGGCAAGGGTCTGATGTTCACTCAGCCGAATCAGGCTGCTGGATACATGGC
TAAGCTGATTTGGGAATCTGTGAGCGTGACGGTGGTAGCTGCGGTTGAAGCAATGAACTGGCTTAAGTCT
GCTGCTAAGCTGCTGGCTGCTGAGGTCAAAGATAAGAAGACTGGAGAGATTCTTCGCAAGCGTTGCGCTG
TGCATTGGGTAACTCCTGATGGTTTCCCTGTGTGGCAGGAATACAAGAAGCCTATTCAGACGCGCTTGAA
CCTGATGTTCCTCGGTCAGTTCCGCTTACAGCCTACCATTAACACCAACAAAGATAGCGAGATTGATGCA
CACAAACAGGAGTCTGGTATCGCTCCTAACTTTGTACACAGCCAAGACGGTAGCCACCTTCGTAAGACTG
TAGTGTGGGCACACGAGAAGTACGGAATCGAATCTTTTGCACTGATTCACGACTCCTTCGGTACGATTCC
GGCTGACGCTGCGAACCTGTTCAAAGCAGTGCGCGAAACTATGGTTGACACATATGAGTCTTGTGATGTA
CTGGCTGATTTCTACGACCAGTTCGCTGACCAGTTGCACGAGTCTCAATTGGACAAAATGCCAGCACTTC
CGGCTAAAGGTAACTTGAACCTCCGTGACATCTTAGAGTCGGACTTCGCGTTCGCGTAACGCTGCAGGAG
TCACTAAGGGTTAGTTAGTTAGATTAGCAGAAAGTCAAAAGCCTCCGACCGGAGGCTTTTGACTAAAACT
TCCCTTGGGGTTATCATTGGGGCTCACTCAAAGGCGGTAATCAGATAAAAAAAATCCTTAGCTTTCGCTA
AGGATGATTTCTGCTAGAGATGGAATAGACTGGATGGAGGCGGATAAAGTTGCAGGACCACTTCTGCGCT
CGGCCCTTCCGGCTGGCTGGTTTATTGCTGATAAATCTGGAGCCGGTGAGCGTGGGTCTCGCGGTATCAT
TGCAGCACTGGGGCCAGATGGTAAGCCCTCCCGTATCGTAGTTATCTACACGACGGGGAGTCAGGCAACT
ATGGATGAACGAAATAGACAGATCGCTGAGATAGGTGCCTCACTGATTAAGCATTGGTAACTGTCAGACC
AAGTTTACTCATATATACTTTAGATTGATTTAAAACTTCATTTTTAATTTAAAAGGATCTAGGTGAAGAT
CCTTTTTGATAATCTCATGACCAAAATCCCTTAACGTGAGTTTTCGTTCCACTGAGCGTCAGACCCCTTA
ATAAGATGATCTTCTTGAGATCGTTTTGGTCTGCGCGTAATCTCTTGCTCTGAAAACGAAAAAACCGCCT
TGCAGGGCGGTTTTTCGAAGGTTCTCTGAGCTACCAACTCTTTGAACCGAGGTAACTGGCTTGGAGGAGC
GCAGTCACCAAAACTTGTCCTTTCAGTTTAGCCTTAACCGGCGCATGACTTCAAGACTAACTCCTCTAAA
TCAATTACCAGTGGCTGCTGCCAGTGGTGCTTTTGCATGTCTTTCCGGGTTGGACTCAAGACGATAGTTA
CCGGATAAGGCGCAGCGGTCGGACTGAACGGGGGGTTCGTGCATACAGTCCAGCTTGGAGCGAACTGCCT
ACCCGGAACTGAGTGTCAGGCGTGGAATGAGACAAACGCGGCCATAACAGCGGAATGACACCGGTAAACC
GAAAGGCAGGAACAGGAGAGCGCACGAGGGAGCCGCCAGGGGAAACGCCTGGTATCTTTATAGTCCTGTC
GGGTTTCGCCACCACTGATTTGAGCGTCAGATTTCGTGATGCTTGTCAGGGGGGCGGAGCCTATGGAAAA
ACGGCTTTGCCGCGGCCCTCTCACTTCCCTGTTAAGTATCTTCCTGGCATCTTCCAGGAAATCTCCGCCC
CGTTCGTAAGCCATTTCCGCTCGCCGCAGTCGAACGACCGAGCGTAGCGAGTCAGTGAGCGAGGAAGCGG
AATATATCCTGTATCACATATTCTGCTGACGCACCGGTGCAGCCTTTTTTCTCCTGCCACATGAAGCACT
TCACTGACACCCTCATCAGTGCCAACATAGTAAGCCAGTATACACTCCGCTAGCGCTGAGGTCTGCCTCG
TGAAGAAGGTGTTGCTGACTCATACCAGGCCTGAATCGCCCCATCATCCAGCCAGAAAGTGAGGGAGCCA
CGGTTGATGAGAGCTTTGTTGTAGGTGGACCAGTTGGTGATTTTGAACTTTTGCTTTGCCACGGAACGGT
CTGCGTTGTCGGGAAGATGCGTGATCTGATCCTTCAACTCAGCAAAAGTTCGATTTATTCAACAAAGCCA
CGTTGTGTCTCAAAATCTCTGATGTTACATTGCACAAGATAAAAATATATCATCATGAACAATAAAACTG
TCTGCTTACATAAACAGTAATACAAGGGGTGTTTACTAGAGGTTGATCGGGCACGTAAGAGGTTCCAACT
TTCACCATAATGAAATAAGATCACTACCGGGCGTATTTTTTGAGTTATCGAGATTTTCAGGAGCTAAGGA
AGCTAAAATGAGGGAAGCGGTGATCGCCGAAGTATCGACTCAACTATCAGAGGTAGTTGGCGTCATCGAG
CGCCATCTCGAACCGACGTTGCTGGCCGTACATTTGTACGGCTCCGCAGTGGATGGCGGCCTGAAGCCAC
ACAGTGATATTGATTTGCTGGTTACGGTGACCGTAAGGCTTGATGAAACAACGCGGCGAGCTTTGATCAA
CGACCTTTTGGAAACTTCGGCTTCCCCTGGAGAGAGCGAGATTCTCCGCGCTGTAGAAGTCACCATTGTT
GTGCACGACGACATCATTCCGTGGCGTTATCCAGCTAAGCGCGAACTGCAATTTGGAGAATGGCAGCGCA
ATGACATTCTTGCAGGTATCTTCGAGCCAGCCACGATCGACATTGATCTGGCTATCTTGCTGACAAAAGC
AAGAGAACATAGCGTTGCCTTGGTAGGTCCAGCGGCGGAGGAACTCTTTGATCCGGTTCCTGAACAGGAT
CTATTTGAGGCGCTAAATGAAACCTTAACGCTATGGAACTCGCCGCCCGACTGGGCTGGCGATGAGCGAA
ATGTAGTGCTTACGTTGTCCCGCATTTGGTACAGCGCAGTAACCGGCAAAATCGCGCCGAAGGATGTCGC
TGCCGACTGGGCAATGGAGCGCCTGCCGGCCCAGTATCAGCCCGTCATACTTGAAGCTAGACAGGCTTAT
CTTGGACAAGAAGAAGATCGCTTGGCCTCGCGCGCAGATCAGTTGGAAGAATTTGTCCACTACGTGAAAG
GCGAGATCACCAAGGTAGTCGGCAAATAATACTAGCTCCGGCAAAAAAACGGGCAAGGTGTCACCACCCT
GCCCTTTTTCTTTAAAACCGAAAAGATTACTTCGCGTTTGCCACCTGACGTCTAAGAAAAGGAATATTCA
GCAATTTGCCCGTGCCGAAGAAAGGCCCACCCGTGAAGGTGAGCCAGTGAGTTGATTGCTACGTAATGTC
GGCCAATTCGCGCTAACTTACATTAATTGCGTTGCGCTCACTGCCCGCTTTCCAGTCGGGAAACCTGTCG
TGCCAGCTGCATTAATGAATCGGCCAACGCGCGGGGAGAGGCGGTTTGCGTATTGGGCGCCAGGGTGGTT
TTTCTTTTCACCAGTGAGACTGGCAACAGCTGATTGCCCTTCACCGCCTGGCCCTGAGAGAGTTGCAGCA
AGCGGTCCACGCTGGTTTGCCCCAGCAGGCGAAAATCCTGTTTGATGGTGGTTAACGGCGGGATATAACA
TGAGCTATCTTCGGTATCGTCGTATCCCACTACCGAGATATCCGCACCAACGCGCAGCCCGGACTCGGTA
ATGGCGCGCATTGCGCCCAGCGCCATCTGATCGTTGGCAACCAGCATCGCAGTGGGAACGATGCCCTCAT
TCAGCATTTGCATGGTTTGTTGAAAACCGGACATGGCACTCCAGTCGCCTTCCCGTTCCGCTATCGGCTG
AATTTGATTGCGAGTGAGATATTTATGCCAGCCAGCCAGACGCAGACGCGCCGAGACAGAACTTAATGGG
CCCGCTAACAGCGCGATTTGCTGGTGACCCAATGCGACCAGATGCTCCACGCCCAGTCGCGTACCGTCCT
CATGGGAGAAAATAATACTGTTGATGGGTGTCTGGTCAGAGACATCAAGAAATAACGCCGGAACATTAGT
GCAGGCAGCTTCCACAGCAATGGCATCCTGGTCATCCAGCGGATAGTTAATGATCAGCCCACTGACGCGT
TGCGCGAGAAGATTGTGCACCGCCGCTTTACAGGCTTCGACGCCGCTTCGTTCTACCATCGACACCACCA
CGCTGGCACCCAGTTGATCGGCGCGAGATTTAATCGCCGCGACAATTTGCGACGGCGCGTGCAGGGCCAG
ACTGGAGGTGGCAACGCCAATCAGCAACGACTGTTTGCCCGCCAGTTGTTGTGCCACGCGGTTGGGAATG
TAATTCAGCTCCGCCATCGCCGCTTCCACTTTTTCCCGCGTTTTCGCAGAAACGTGGCTGGCCTGGTTCA
CCACGCGGGAAACGGTCTGATAAGAGACACCGGCATACTCTGCGACATCGTATAACGTTACTGGTTTCAT
ATTCACCACCCTGAATTGACTCTCTTCCGGGCGCTATCATGCCATACCGCGAAAGGTTTTGCGCCATTCG
ATGGCGCGCCGCTTCGTCAGGCCACATAGCTTTCTTGTTCTGATCGGAACGATCGTTGGCTGTGTTGACA
ATTAATCATCGGCTCGTATAATGTGTGGAATTGTGAGCGCTCACAATTCTATGGACTATGTTTCTGTCAC
CGGATGTGCTTTCCGGTCTGATGAGTCCGTGAGGACGAAACAGCCTCTACAAATAATTTTGTTTAAAAAG
AGGAGAAATACTAG
Features (pLannotate 1.2.2; 18 found; start..end, strand, type, name):
      1..201     +  CDS            RPOL_BPT7 (fragment): Experimental evidence at protein level: Swiss-Prot protein existence level 1. Highly processive DNA-dependent RNA polymerase that catalyzes the transcription of class II and class III viral genes. Recognizes a specific promoter sequence and enters first into an 'abortive phase' where very short transcripts are synthesized and released before proceeding to the processive transcription of long RNA chains. Unwinds the double-stranded DNA to expose the coding strand for templating. Participates in the initiation of viral DNA replication presumably by making primers accessible to the DNA polymerase
    227..1882    +  CDS            RPOL_BPT7 (fragment): Experimental evidence at protein level: Swiss-Prot protein existence level 1. Highly processive DNA-dependent RNA polymerase that catalyzes the transcription of class II and class III viral genes. Recognizes a specific promoter sequence and enters first into an 'abortive phase' where very short transcripts are synthesized and released before proceeding to the processive transcription of long RNA chains. Unwinds the double-stranded DNA to expose the coding strand for templating. Participates in the initiation of viral DNA replication presumably by making primers accessible to the DNA polymerase
   2148..2996    +  CDS            RPOL_BPT7 (fragment): Experimental evidence at protein level: Swiss-Prot protein existence level 1. Highly processive DNA-dependent RNA polymerase that catalyzes the transcription of class II and class III viral genes. Recognizes a specific promoter sequence and enters first into an 'abortive phase' where very short transcripts are synthesized and released before proceeding to the processive transcription of long RNA chains. Unwinds the double-stranded DNA to expose the coding strand for templating. Participates in the initiation of viral DNA replication presumably by making primers accessible to the DNA polymerase
   3043..3074    +  terminator     tonB terminator: bidirectional E. coli tonB-P14 transcription terminator
   3121..3161    -  terminator     bacterial terminator (fragment): putative bacterial transcription terminator
   3174..3419    +  CDS            bla(M) (fragment): β-lactamase lacking the signal sequence; bla(M); allows cytosolic expression of β-lactamase
   3585..4129    +  rep_origin     p15A ori: Plasmids containing the medium-copy-number p15A origin of replication can be propagated in E. coli cells that contain a second plasmid with the ColE1 origin.
   4217..4272    +  rep_origin     RSF ori (fragment): Plasmids containing the RSF 1030 origin of replication can be propagated in E. coli cells that contain additional plasmids with compatible origins.
   4371..4397    -  misc_feature   bom (fragment): basis of mobility region from pBR322
   4740..4837    +  promoter       cat promoter: promoter of the E. coli cat gene encoding chloramphenicol acetyltransferase
   4838..5629    +  CDS            SmR: aminoglycoside adenylyltransferase (Murphy, 1985); aadA; confers resistance to spectinomycin and streptomycin
   5637..5696    +  terminator     his operon terminator: This putative transcriptin terminator from the E. coli his operon has a 2-bp deletion introduced during synthesis. Its efficiency has not been determined.
   5756..5785    -  terminator     T3Te terminator: phage T3 early transcription terminator
   5851..6930    -  CDS            lacI: LACI_ECOLI - Experimental evidence at protein level: Swiss-Prot protein existence level 1. Repressor of the lactose operon. Binds allolactose as an inducer. From Escherichia coli (strain K12).
   6931..7004    -  promoter       lacI promoter (fragment): lacI
   7065..7093    +  promoter       tac promoter: strong E. coli promoter; hybrid between the trp and lac UV5 promoters
   7099..7118    +  protein_bind   lac operator (symmetric): The lac repressor binds to the lac operator to inhibit transcription in E. coli. This inhibition can be relieved by adding lactose or isopropyl-β-D-thiogalactopyranoside (IPTG). The symmetric lac operator was optimized for tight binding of lac repressor. lac repressor encoded by lacI
   7134..7183    +  misc_RNA       sTRSV HHRz: hammerhead ribozyme from the tobacco ringspot virus satellite RNA (Khvorova et al., 2003)
