[The description below was written by a language model from this plasmid's Addgene catalogue record and pLannotate feature annotations shown in this document.]
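Description:
pTHSSd_14 is a bacterial expression plasmid built on the pSB3C5 backbone that encodes a synthetic, three-fragment version of T7 RNA polymerase (the T7* variant). According to the record, the polymerase is split at positions 67 and 601, and the "SZ" label is attached to the 601 split. It probably denotes an added interaction domain, but the record does not define it. The feature table agrees with this design. It shows three consecutive forward-strand coding segments that match T7 RNA polymerase: a short N-terminal piece, a large central piece and a C-terminal piece. Short gaps separate them, and the longer unannotated stretch between the second and third segments could hold extra sequence associated with the 601 split. A tonB terminator follows the three fragments.

Because the map is circular, the control region lies just upstream of the first fragment. It consists of a tac promoter with a symmetric lac operator, followed by the sTRSV hammerhead ribozyme. This self-cleaving element is commonly used as an insulator, trimming the 5′ end of the transcript so that expression depends less on promoter context. A divergently oriented lacI gene with its own promoter supplies the repressor, which makes expression of the fragments IPTG-inducible.

The plasmid replicates from a p15A origin. That origin is usually considered medium copy and is compatible with ColE1-type plasmids, although the catalogue lists the plasmid as high copy. Selection is by spectinomycin through aadA (SmR), driven by a cat promoter. The small β-lactamase, RSF ori and bom hits are only partial fragments. The construct was made to study fragmented T7 RNA polymerase as a transcriptional "resource allocator" in E. coli, probably alongside compatible plasmids carrying T7 promoter reporters.
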