Addgene plasmid #59952: pTHSSd_14
Purpose: Triple split (at 67, 601-SZ)
Depositing lab: Christopher Voigt. Depositing organization: Massachusetts Institute of Technology. Publication: A 'resource allocator' for transcription based on a highly fragmented T7 RNA polymerase. Segall-Shapiro TH, Meyer AJ, Ellington AD, Sontag ED, Voigt CA. Mol Syst Biol. 2014 Jul 30;10(7):742. 10.15252/msb.20145299 PubMed 25080493.
Backbone
  Vector backbone: pSB3C5
  Vector type: Bacterial Expression
Growth in bacteria
  Bacterial resistance: Spectinomycin, 50 μg/mL
  Growth temperature: 37°C
  Growth strain: DH10B
  Copy number: High Copy
Gene/Insert
  Gene/Insert name: Three-fragment T7* RNA polymerase
  Species: Synthetic
  Mutation: N/A
  Promoter: PTac
  Cloning method: Ligation Independent Cloning
  Sequencing primers: 5′ Other; 3′ Other
Terms and licenses: Academic/Nonprofit Terms; Industry Terms: Not Available to Industry
How to cite: pTHSSd_14 was a gift from Christopher Voigt (Addgene plasmid # 59952 ; http://n2t.net/addgene:59952 ; RRID:Addgene_59952)
