>Addgene plasmid #59952 | pTHSSd_14 | depositor partial sequence | sequence record 95190 | T7* RNAP fragment 1:67
ATGAACACGATTAACATCGCTAAGAACGACTTCTCTGACATCGAACTGGCTGCTATCCCGTTCAACACTC
TGGCTGACCATTACGGTGAGCGTTTAGCTCGCGAACAGTTGGCCCTTGAGCATGAGTCTTACGAGATGGG
TGAAGCACGCTTCCGCAAGATGTTTGAGCGTCAACTTAAAGCTGGTGAGGTTGCGGATAAC
