>Addgene plasmid #59952 | pTHSSd_14 | depositor partial sequence | sequence record 95191 | T7* RNAP fragment 67:601-SZ
ATGAATAACGCTGCCGCCAAGCCTCTCATCACTACCCTACTCCCTAAGATGATTGCACGCATCAACGACT
GGTTTGAGGAAGTGAAAGCTAAGCGCGGCAAGCGCCCGACAGCCTTCCAGTTCCTGCAAGAAATCAAGCC
GGAAGCCGTAGCGTACATCACCATTAAGACCACTCTGGCTTGCCTAACCAGTGCTGACAATACAACCGTT
CAGGCTGTAGCAAGCGCAATCGGTCGGGCCATTGAGGACGAGGCTCGCTTCGGTCGTATCCGTGACCTTG
AAGCTAAGCACTTCAAGAAAAACGTTGAGGAACAACTCAACAAGCGCGTAGGGCACGTCTACAAGAAAGC
ATTTATGCAAGTTGTCGAGGCTGACATGCTCTCTAAGGGTCTACTCGGTGGCGAGGCGTGGTCTTCGTGG
CATAAGGAAGACTCTATTCATGTAGGAGTACGCTGCATCGAGATGCTCATTGAGTCAACCGGAATGGTTA
GCTTACACCGCCAAAATGCTGGCGTAGTAGGTCAAGACTCTGAGACTATCGAACTCGCACCTGAATACGC
TGAGGCTATCGCAACCCGTGCAGGTGCGCTGGCTGGCATCTCTCCGATGTTCCAACCTTGCGTAGTTCCT
CCTAAGCCGTGGACTGGCATTACTGGTGGTGGCTATTGGGCTAACGGTCGTCGTCCTCTGGCGCTGGTGC
GTACTCACAGTAAGAAAGCACTGATGCGCTACGAAGACGTTTACATGCCTGAGGTGTACAAAGCGATTAA
CATTGCGCAAAACACCGCATGGAAAATCAACAAGAAAGTCCTAGCGGTCGCCAACGTAATCACCAAGTGG
AAGCATTGTCCGGTCGAGGACATCCCTGCGATTGAGCGTGAAGAACTCCCGATGAAACCGGAAGACATCG
ACATGAATCCTGAGGCTCTCACCGCGTGGAAACGTGCTGCCGCTGCTGTGTACCGCAAGGACAAGGCTCG
CAAGTCTCGCCGTATCAGCCTTGAGTTCATGCTTGAGCAAGCCAATAAGTTTGCTAACCATAAGGCCATC
TGGTTCCCTTACAACATGGACTGGCGCGGTCGTGTTTACGCTGTGTCAATGTTCAACCCGCAAGGTAACG
ATATGACCAAAGGACTGCTTACGCTGGCGAAAGGTAAACCAATCGGTAAGGAAGGTTACTACTGGCTGAA
AATCCACGGTGCAAACTGTGCGGGTGTCGACAAGGTTCCGTTCCCTGAGCGCATCAAGTTCATTGAGGAA
AACCACGAGAACATCATGGCTTGCGCTAAGTCTCCACTGGAGAACACTTGGTGGGCTGAGCAAGATTCTC
CGTTCTGCTTCCTTGCGTTCTGCTTTGAGTACGCTGGGGTACAGCACCACGGCCTGAGCTATAACTGCTC
CCTTCCGCTGGCGTTTGACGGGTCTTGCTCTGGCATCCAGCACTTCTCCGCGATGCTCCGAGATGAGGTA
GGTGGTCGCGCGGTTAACTTGCTTCCTAGTGAAACCGTTCAGGACATCTACGGGATTGTTGCTAAGAAAG
TCAACGAGATTCTACAAGCAGACGCAATCAATGGGACCGATAACGAAGTAGTTACCGTGACCGATGAGAA
CGGAGGTTCAGGTGGTGGATCCAACGAAAAAGAAGAACTGAAATCCAAAAAAGCGGAACTGCGCAACCGT
ATCGAACAGCTGAAACAGAAACGTGAACAACTGAAGCAGAAAATCGCGAACCTGCGTAAAGAAATCGAAG
CTTACAAA
