>Addgene plasmid #59952 | pTHSSd_14 | depositor partial sequence | sequence record 95223 | T7* RNAP fragment SZ-601:883
ATGAGCATCGCGGCGACCCTGGAGAACGATCTGGCGCGTCTGGAAAACGAAAACGCTCGTCTCGAAAAAG
ACATCGCGAACCTGGAACGTGACCTGGCGAAACTGGAGCGTGAAGAAGCGTACTTCGGAGGTTCAGGTGG
TAAGAACACTGGTGAAATCTCTGAGAAAGTCAAGCTGGGCACTAAGGCACTGGCTGGTCAATGGCTGGCT
TACGGTGTTACTCGCAGTGTGACTAAGAGTTCAGTCATGACGCTGGCTTACGGGTCCAAAGAGTTCGGCT
TCCGTCAACAAGTGCTGGAAGATACCATTCAGCCAGCTATTGATTCCGGCAAGGGTCTGATGTTCACTCA
GCCGAATCAGGCTGCTGGATACATGGCTAAGCTGATTTGGGAATCTGTGAGCGTGACGGTGGTAGCTGCG
GTTGAAGCAATGAACTGGCTTAAGTCTGCTGCTAAGCTGCTGGCTGCTGAGGTCAAAGATAAGAAGACTG
GAGAGATTCTTCGCAAGCGTTGCGCTGTGCATTGGGTAACTCCTGATGGTTTCCCTGTGTGGCAGGAATA
CAAGAAGCCTATTCAGACGCGCTTGAACCTGATGTTCCTCGGTCAGTTCCGCTTACAGCCTACCATTAAC
ACCAACAAAGATAGCGAGATTGATGCACACAAACAGGAGTCTGGTATCGCTCCTAACTTTGTACACAGCC
AAGACGGTAGCCACCTTCGTAAGACTGTAGTGTGGGCACACGAGAAGTACGGAATCGAATCTTTTGCACT
GATTCACGACTCCTTCGGTACGATTCCGGCTGACGCTGCGAACCTGTTCAAAGCAGTGCGCGAAACTATG
GTTGACACATATGAGTCTTGTGATGTACTGGCTGATTTCTACGACCAGTTCGCTGACCAGTTGCACGAGT
CTCAATTGGACAAAATGCCAGCACTTCCGGCTAAAGGTAACTTGAACCTCCGTGACATCTTAGAGTCGGA
CTTCGCGTTCGCG
