>Addgene plasmid #59952 | pTHSSd_14 | addgene partial sequence | sequence record 96566 | LacI-R 5'-GGCATACTCTGCGACATCGT-3'
ATTGACTCTCTTCCGGGCGCTATCATGCCATACCGCGAAAGGTTTTGCGCCATTCGATGGCGCGCCGCTT
CGTCAGGCCACATAGCTTTCTTGTTCTGATCGGAACGATCGTTGGCTGTGTTGACAATTAATCATCGGCT
CGTATAATGTGTGGAATTGTGAGCGCTCACAATTCTATGGACTATGTTTCTGTCACCGGATGTGCTTTCC
GGTCTGATGAGTCCGTGAGGACGAAACAGCCTCTACAAATAATTTTGTTTAAAAAGAGGAGAAATACTAG
ATGAACACGATTAACATCGCTAAGAACGACTTCTCTGACATCGAACTGGCTGCTATCCCGTTCAACACTC
TGGCTGACCATTACGGTGAGCGTTTAGCTCGCGAACAGTTGGCCCTTGAGCATGAGTCTTACGAGATGGG
TGAAGCACGCTTCCGCAAGATGTTTGAGCGTCAACTTAAAGCTGGTGAGGTTGCGGATAACTAATAAAGA
GGAGAAATACTAGATGAATAACGCTGCCGCCAAGCCTCTCATCACTACCCTACTCCCTAAGATGATTGCA
CGCATCAACGACTGGTTTGAGGAAGTGAAAGCTAAGCGCGGCAAGCGCCCGACAGCCTTCCAGTTCCTGC
AAGAAATCAAGCCGGAAGCCGTAGCGTACATCACCATTAAGACCACTCTGGCTTGCCTAACCAGTGCTGA
CAATACAACCGTTCAGGCTGTAGCAAGCGCAATCGGTCGGGCCATTGAGGACGAGGCTCGCTTCGGTCGT
ATCCGTGACCTTGAAGCTAAGCACTTCAAGAAA
