>Addgene plasmid #59952 | pTHSSd_14 | addgene partial sequence | sequence record 96640 | pBbC6c-R 5'-ATTACCGCCTTTGAGTGAGC-3'
AGCCTCCGGTCGGAGGCTTTTGACTTTCTGCTAATCTAACTAACTAACCCTTAGTGACTCCTGCAGCGTT
ACGCGAACGCGAAGTCCGACTCTAAGATGTCACGGAGGTTCAAGTTACCTTTAGCCGGAAGTGCTGGCAT
TTTGTCCAATTGAGACTCGTGCAACTGGTCAGCGAACTGGTCGTAGAAATCAGCCAGTACATCACAAGAC
TCATATGTGTCAACCATAGTTTCGCGCACTGCTTTGAACAGGTTCGCAGCGTCAGCCGGAATCGTACCGA
AGGAGTCGTGAATCAGTGCAAAAGATTCGATTCCGTACTTCTCGTGTGCCCACACTACAGTCTTACGAAG
GTGGCTACCGTCTTGGCTGTGTACAAAGTTAGGAGCGATACCAGACTCCTGTTTGTGTGCATCAATCTCG
CTATCTTTGTTGGTGTTAATGGTAGGCTGTAAGCGGAACTGACCGAGGAACATCAGGTTCAAGCGCGTCT
GAATAGGCTTCTTGTATTCCTGCCACACAGGGAAACCATCAGGAGTTACCCAATGCACAGCGCAACGCTT
GCGAAGAATCTCTCCAGTCTTCTTATCTTTGACCTCAGCAGCCAGCAGCTTAGCAGCAGACTTAAGCCAG
TTCATTGCTTCAACCGCAGCTACCACCGTCACGCTCACAGATTCCCAAATCAGCTTAGCCATGTATCCAG
CAGCCTGATTCGGCTGAGTGAACATCAGACCCTTGCCGGAATCAATAGCTGGCTGAATGGTATCTTCCAG
CACTTGTTGACGGAAGCCGAACTCTTTGGACCCGTAAGCCAGCGTCATGACTGAACTCTTAGTCACACTG
CGA
