>Addgene plasmid #59952 | pTHSSd_14 | addgene partial sequence | sequence record 96661 | T7RNApol-R 5'-CTGATTCgGCTGAGTGAACATC-3'
GGTATCTTCCAGCACTTGTTGACGGAAGCCGAACTCTTTGGACCCGTAAGCCAGCGTCATGACTGAACTC
TTAGTCACACTGCGAGTAACACCGTAAGCCAGCCATTGACCAGCCAGTGCCTTAGTGCCCAGCTTGACTT
TCTCAGAGATTTCACCAGTGTTCTTACCACCTGAACCTCCGAAGTACGCTTCTTCACGCTCCAGTTTCGC
CAGGTCACGTTCCAGGTTCGCGATGTCTTTTTCGAGACGAGCGTTTTCGTTTTCCAGACGCGCCAGATCG
TTCTCCAGGGTCGCCGCGATGCTCATCTAGTATTTCTCCTCTTTATTATTTGTAAGCTTCGATTTCTTTA
CGCAGGTTCGCGATTTTCTGCTTCAGTTGTTCACGTTTCTGTTTCAGCTGTTCGATACGGTTGCGCAGTT
CCGCTTTTTTGGATTTCAGTTCTTCTTTTTCGTTGGATCCACCACCTGAACCTCCGTTCTCATCGGTCAC
GGTAACTACTTCGTTATCGGTCCCATTGATTGCGTCTGCTTGTAGAATCTCGTTGACTTTCTTAGCAACA
ATCCCGTAGATGTCCTGAACGGTTTCACTAGGAAGCAAGTTAACCGCGCGACCACCTACCTCATCTCGGA
GCATCGCGGAGAAGTGCTGGATGCCAGAGCAAGACCCGTCAAACGCCAGCGGAAGGGAGCAGTTATAGCT
CAGGCCGTGGTGCTGTACCCCAGCGTACTCAAAGCAGAACGCAAGGAAGCAGAACGGAGAATCTTGCTCA
GCCCACCAAGTGTTCTCCAGTGGAGACTTAGCGCAAGCCATGATGTTCTCGTGGTTTTCCTCAATGAACT
TGATGCGCTCAGGG
